>Addgene plasmid #200927 | pMDC123-TRB3-ZF | addgene full sequence | sequence record 403960 | Addgene NGS Result
CACATACAAATGGACGAACGGATAAACCTTTTCACGCCCTTTTAAATATCCGATTATTCTAATAAACGCT
CTTTTCTCTTAGGTTTACCCGCCAATATATCCTGTCAAACACTGATAGTTTAAACTGAAGGCGGGAAACG
ACAATCTGATCCAAGCTCAAGCTGCTCTAGCATTCGCCATTCAGGCTGCGCAACTGTTGGGAAGGGCGAT
CGGTGCGGGCCTCTTCGCTATTACGCCAGCTGGCGAAAGGGGGATGTGCTGCAAGGCGATTAAGTTGGGT
AACGCCAGGGTTTTCCCAGTCACGACGTTGTAAAACGACGGCCAGTGCCAAGCTTGCATGCCTGCAGGTC
GACTCTAGAGGATCCCCGGGTACCGGGCCCCCCCTCGAGGCGCGCCACGCGTAGTCTAGCTCAACAGAGC
TTTTAACCCAAATTGGTACAATAGAATACAACTTTAGATCATAATTCTCAAAAGAAAGAGATTCCTTAGC
TATTCTATCTGCCACTCCATTTCCTTCTCGGCTTGTATGCACAAGCATAAAATCCTCAAACTTGCTAAGT
AGATACTTTATGTCTTGGATAATTGGATTGAGACTTGACAAGCATAACTTTCATGTAACCAAAGACACAA
GTTGCTGAGAATCCACCTCAAAAATGATCTTCCTATAATTGAATCGGGATAATGACAGCACAGCCCATCT
AAGAGCCTCCACTTCTACTTCCAGCACGCTTCTTACTTTTACCACAGCTCTTGCACCTAACCATAACACC
TTCCCTGTATGATCGCGAAGCACCCACCCTAAGCCACATTTTAATCCTTCTGTTGGCCATGCCCCATCAA
AGTTGCACTTAACCCAAGATTGTGGTGGAGCTTCCCATGTTTCTCGTCTGTCCCGACGGTGTTGTGGTTG
GTGCTTTCCTTACATTCTGAGCCTCTTTCCTTCTAATCCACTCATCTGCATCTTCTTGTGTCCTTACTAA
TACCTCATTGGTTCCAAATTCCCTCCCTTTAAGCACCAGCTCGTTTCTGTTCTTCCACAGCCTCCCAAGT
ATCCAAGGGACTAAAGCCTCCACATTCTTCAGATCAGGATATTCTTGTTTAAGATGTTGAACTCTATGGA
GGTTTGTATGAACTGATGATCTAGGACCGGATAAGTTCCCTTCTTCATAGCGAACTTATTCAAAGAATGT
TTTGTGTATCATTCTTGTTACATTGTTATTAATGAAAAAATATTATTGGTCATTGGACTGAACACGAGTG
TTAAATATGGACCAGGCCCCAAATAAGATCCATTGATATATGAATTAAATAACAAGAATAAATCGAGTCA
CCAAACCACTTGCCTTTTTTAACGAGACTTGTTCACCAACTTGATACAAAAGTCATTATCCTATGCAAAT
CAATAATCATACAAAAATATCCAATAACACTAAAAAATTAAAAGAAATGGATAATTTCACAATATGTTAT
ACGATAAAGAAGTTACTTTTCCAAGAAATTCACTGATTTTATAAGCCCACTTGCATTAGATAAATGGCAA
AAAAAAACAAAAAGGAAAAGAAATAAAGCACGAAGAATTCTAGAAAATACGAAATACGCTTCAATGCAGT
GGGACCCACGGTTCAATTATTGCCAATTTTCAGCTCCACCGTATATTTAAAAAATAAAACGATAATGCTA
AAAAAATATAAATCGTAACGATCGTTAAATCTCAACGGCTGGATCTTATGACGACCGTTAGAAATTGTGG
TTGTCGACGAGTCAGTAATAAACGGCGTCAAAGTGGTTGCAGCCGGCACACACGAGTCGTGTTTATCAAC
TCAAAGCACAAATACTTTTCCTCAACCTAAAAATAAGGCAATTAGCCAAAAACAACTTTGCGTGTAAACA
ACGCTCAATACACGTGTCATTTTATTATTAGCTATTGCTTCACCGCCTTAGCTTTCTCGTGACCTAGTCG
TCCTCGTCTTTTCTTCTTCTTCTTCTATAAAACAATACCCAAAGAGCTCTTCTTCTTCACAATTCAGATT
TCAATTTCTCAAAATCTTAAAAACTTTCTCTCAATTCTCTCTACCGTGATCAAGGTAAATTTCTGTGTTC
CTTATTCTCTCAAAATCTTCGATTTTGTTTTCGTTCGATCCCAATTTCGTATATGTTCTTTGGTTTAGAT
TCTGTTAATCTTAGATCGAAGACGATTTTCTGGGTTTGATCGTTAGATATCATCTTAATTCTCGATTAGG
GTTTCATAGATATCATCCGATTTGTTCAAATAATTTGAGTTTTGTCGAATAATTACTCTTCGATTTGTGA
TTTCTATCTAGATCTGGTGTTAGTTTCTAGTTTGTGCGATCGAATTTGTCGATTAATCTGAGTTTTTCTG
ATTAACAGACGCGTCCATGGTTGGGTACCAACAAATGGCTGGTGGACTTAACGATATCTTCGAAGCTCAG
AAGATTGAATGGCATGAGGATACTGGTGGATCTAGCATCCCCGGACTTGAGGTTCTTTTCCAAGGACCTC
TCGAGCCTTATAAATGCCCTGAGTGTGGAAAATCTTTCTCTCAATCTGGAGATCTTAGGAGGCACCAAAG
GACCCATACCGGTGAAAAACCTTATAAATGCCCTGAGTGTGGAAAATCATTCAGTAGGAGTGATCATCTT
ACCACCCATCAGAGGACCCATACTGGTGAAAAACCTTATAAATGCCCTGAGTGTGGAAAATCATTCTCAC
AATCTTCATCTCTTGTTAGGCATCAGAGGACTCATACCGGAGAAAAACCTTATAAATGCCCTGAGTGTGG
AAAATCATTCTCAACATCTGGAAACCTTGTTAGGCACCAAAGGACCCATACTGGTGAAAAACCTTATAAA
TGCCCTGAGTGTGGAAAATCATTCTCTCAGAGAGCAAACCTTAGGGCTCATCAAAGGACACACACTGGAG
AAAAACCTTATAAATGCCCTGAGTGTGGAAAATCTTTCTCTAGGAGTGATAAGCTCACCGAGCATCAAAG
GACTCACACCGGACTCGAGGACTACAAAGACGATGACGACAAAGACTACAAAGACGATGACGACAAAGAC
TACAAAGACGATGACGACAAAAAGCTTGATATCGCCATGGGGGGCGCGCCAAGCTATCAAACAAGTTTGT
ACAAAAAAGCAGGCTCCGCGGCCGCCCCCTTCACCATGGGAGCTCCAAAGCTGAAGTGGACACCAGAAGA
AGAAACAGCTCTTAAAGCTGGAGTACTTAAACATGGAACTGGAAAATGGCGTACCATTCTCTCAGATCCT
GTGTATAGCACAATTCTGAAGTCTCGTTCTAATGTGGATCTCAAGGACAAATGGAGAAATATAAGTGTAA
CAGCTTTATGGGGATCTAGGAAGAAGGCTAAGCTTGCTCTTAAAAGAACTCCTTTGTCGGGTAGTAGGCA
AGACGATAACGCTACAGCTATTACCATTGTGTCTTTAGCTAATGGTGATGTAGGAGGACAACAGATTGAT
GCACCATCTCCTCCTGCAGGTTCTTGTGAACCTCCAAGACCTTCTACAAGTGTGGATAAGATTATATTGG
AGGCTATTACCAGCTTGAAGAGACCATTTGGTCCTGACGGAAAGTCGATCTTGATGTATATAGAGGAGAA
TTTCAAGATGCAACCGGATATGAAACGGCTTGTGACTTCAAGGCTGAAGTATTTGACAAATGTTGGAACA
TTAGTTAAGAAAAAGCACAAATACAGGATTTCTCAGAATTATATGGCTGAAGGAGAAGGACAAAGGTCTC
CTCAACTCTTGTTGGAAGGAAACAAGGAAAACACTCCGAAACCGGAGGAGAATGGCGTCAAAAATCTTAC
TAAATCCCAAGTAGGTGGAGAAGTTATGATAATGGGTATGACAGAAAAAGAAGCTGCTGCAGCAGCTGCA
AGAGCTGTGGCAGAAGCAGAATTTGCAATGGCAGAAGCTGAAGAAGCAGCAAGAGAGGCAGATAAAGCAG
AAGCCGAAGCTGAAGCTGCCCATATTTTTGCAAAAGCGGCGATGAAAGCTGTGAAGTATAGAATGCATAG
CCAAACTCGGTAAAAGGGTGGGCGCGCCGACCCAGCTTTCTTGTACAAAGTGGTTCGATAATTCTTAATT
AACTAGTTCTAGAGCGGCCGCCACCGCGGTGGAGCTCCTAGGTGAGTCTAGAGAGTTAATTAAGACCCGG
GACTAGTCCCTAGAGTCCTGCTTTAATGAGATATGCGAGACGCCTATGATCGCATGATATTTGCTTTCAA
TTCTGTTGTGCACGTTGTAAAAAACCTGAGCATGTGTAGCTCAGATCCTTACCGCCGGTTTCGGTTCATT
CTAATGAATATATCACCCGTTACTATCGTATTTTTATGAATAATATTCTCCGTTCAATTTACTGATTGTA
CCCTACTACTTATATGTACAATATTAAAATGAAAACAATATATTGTGCTGAATAGGTTTATAGCGACATC
TATGATAGAGCGCCACAATAACAAACAATTGCGTTTTATTATTACAAATCCAATTTTAAAAAAAGCGGCA
GAACCGGTCAAACCTAAAAGACTGATTACATAAATCTTATTCAAATTTCAAAAGTGCCCCAGGGGCTAGT
ATCTACGACACACCGAGCGGCGAACTAATAACGCTCACTGAAGGGAACTCCGGTTCCCCGCCGGCGCGCA
TGGGTGAGATTCCTTGAAGTTGAGTATTGGCCGTCCGCTCTACCGAAAGTTACGGGCACCATTCAACCCG
GTCCAGCACGGCGGCCGGGTAACCGACTTGCTGCCCCGAGAATTATGCAGCATTTTTTTGGTGTATGTGG
GCCCCAAATGAAGTGCAGGTCAAACCTTGACAGTGACGACAAATCGTTGGGCGGGTCCAGGGCGAATTTT
GCGACGAGCTCGAATTCGTAATCATGTCATAGCTGTTTCCTGTGTGAAATTGTTATCCGCTCACAATTCC
ACACAACATACGAGCCGGAAGCATAAAGTGTAAAGCCTGGGGTGCCTAATGAGTGAGCTAACTCACATTA
ATTGCGTTGCGCTCACTGCCCGCTTTCCAGTCGGGAAACCTGTCGTGCCAGCTGCATTAATGAATCGGCC
AACGCGCGGGGAGAGGCGGTTTGCGTATTGGCTAGAGCAGCTTGCCAACATGGTGGAGCACGACACTCTC
GTCTACTCCAAGAATATCAAAGATACAGTCTCAGAAGACCAAAGGGCTATTGAGACTTTTCAACAAAGGG
TAATATCGGGAAACCTCCTCGGATTCCATTGCCCAGCTATCTGTCACTTCATCAAAAGGACAGTAGAAAA
GGAAGGTGGCACCTACAAATGCCATCATTGCGATAAAGGAAAGGCTATCGTTCAAGATGCCTCTGCCGAC
AGTGGTCCCAAAGATGGACCCCCACCCACGAGGAGCATCGTGGAAAAAGAAGACGTTCCAACCACGTCTT
CAAAGCAAGTGGATTGATGTGAACATGGTGGAGCACGACACTCTCGTCTACTCCAAGAATATCAAAGATA
CAGTCTCAGAAGACCAAAGGGCTATTGAGACTTTTCAACAAAGGGTAATATCGGGAAACCTCCTCGGATT
CCATTGCCCAGCTATCTGTCACTTCATCAAAAGGACAGTAGAAAAGGAAGGTGGCACCTACAAATGCCAT
CATTGCGATAAAGGAAAGGCTATCGTTCAAGATGCCTCTGCCGACAGTGGTCCCAAAGATGGACCCCCAC
CCACGAGGAGCATCGTGGAAAAAGAAGACGTTCCAACCACGTCTTCAAAGCAAGTGGATTGATGTGATAT
CTCCACTGACGTAAGGGATGACGCACAATCCCACTATCCTTCGCAAGACCCTTCCTCTATATAAGGAAGT
TCATTTCATTTGGAGAGGACACGCTGAAATCACCAGTCTCTCTCTACAAATCTATCTCTCTCGAGTCTAC
CATGAGCCCAGAACGACGCCCGGCCGACATCCGCCGTGCCACCGAGGCGGACATGCCGGCGGTCTGCACC
ATCGTCAACCACTACATCGAGACAAGCACGGTCAACTTCCGTACCGAGCCGCAGGAACCGCAGGAGTGGA
CGGACGACCTCGTCCGTCTGCGGGAGCGCTATCCCTGGCTCGTCGCCGAGGTGGACGGCGAGGTCGCCGG
CATCGCCTACGCGGGCCCCTGGAAGGCACGCAACGCCTACGACTGGACGGCCGAGTCGACCGTGTACGTC
TCCCCCCGCCACCAGCGGACGGGACTGGGCTCCACGCTCTACACCCACCTGCTGAAGTCCCTGGAGGCAC
AGGGCTTCAAGAGCGTGGTCGCTGTCATCGGGCTGCCCAACGACCCGAGCGTGCGCATGCACGAGGCGCT
CGGATATGCCCCCCGCGGCATGCTGCGGGCGGCCGGCTTCAAGCACGGGAACTGGCATGACGTGGGTTTC
TGGCAGCTGGACTTCAGCCTGCCGGTACCGCCCCGTCCGGTCCTGCCCGTCACCGAGATTTGACTCGAGT
TTCTCCATAATAATGTGTGAGTAGTTCCCAGATAAGGGAATTAGGGTTCCTATAGGGTTTCGCTCATGTG
TTGAGCATATAAGAAACCCTTAGTATGTATTTGTATTTGTAAAATACTTCTATCAATAAAATTTCTAATT
CCTAAAACCAAAATCCAGTACTAAAATCCAGATCCCCCGAATTAATTCGGCGTTAATTCAGTACATTAAA
AACGTCCGCAATGTGTTATTAAGTTGTCTAAGCGTCAATTTGTTTACACCACAATATATCCTGCCACCAG
CCAGCCAACAGCTCCCCGACCGGCAGCTCGGCACAAAATCACCACTCGATACAGGCAGCCCATCAGTCCG
GGACGGCGTCAGCGGGAGAGCCGTTGTAAGGCGGCAGACTTTGCTCATGTTACCGATGCTATTCGGAAGA
ACGGCAACTAAGCTGCCGGGTTTGAAACACGGATGATCTCGCGGAGGGTAGCATGTTGATTGTAACGATG
ACAGAGCGTTGCTGCCTGTGATCACCGCGGTTTCAAAATCGGCTCCGTCGATACTATGTTATACGCCAAC
TTTGAAAACAACTTTGAAAAAGCTGTTTTCTGGTATTTAAGGTTTTAGAATGCAAGGAACAGTGAATTGG
AGTTCGTCTTGTTATAATTAGCTTCTTGGGGTATCTTTAAATACTGTAGAAAAGAGGAAGGAAATAATAA
ATGGCTAAAATGAGAATATCACCGGAATTGAAAAAACTGATCGAAAAATACCGCTGCGTAAAAGATACGG
AAGGAATGTCTCCTGCTAAGGTATATAAGCTGGTGGGAGAAAATGAAAACCTATATTTAAAAATGACGGA
CAGCCGGTATAAAGGGACCACCTATGATGTGGAACGGGAAAAGGACATGATGCTATGGCTGGAAGGAAAG
CTGCCTGTTCCAAAGGTCCTGCACTTTGAACGGCATGATGGCTGGAGCAATCTGCTCATGAGTGAGGCCG
ATGGCGTCCTTTGCTCGGAAGAGTATGAAGATGAACAAAGCCCTGAAAAGATTATCGAGCTGTATGCGGA
GTGCATCAGGCTCTTTCACTCCATCGACATATCGGATTGTCCCTATACGAATAGCTTAGACAGCCGCTTA
GCCGAATTGGATTACTTACTGAATAACGATCTGGCCGATGTGGATTGCGAAAACTGGGAAGAAGACACTC
CATTTAAAGATCCGCGCGAGCTGTATGATTTTTTAAAGACGGAAAAGCCCGAAGAGGAACTTGTCTTTTC
CCACGGCGACCTGGGAGACAGCAACATCTTTGTGAAAGATGGCAAAGTAAGTGGCTTTATTGATCTTGGG
AGAAGCGGCAGGGCGGACAAGTGGTATGACATTGCCTTCTGCGTCCGGTCGATCAGGGAGGATATCGGGG
AAGAACAGTATGTCGAGCTATTTTTTGACTTACTGGGGATCAAGCCTGATTGGGAGAAAATAAAATATTA
TATTTTACTGGATGAATTGTTTTAGTACCTAGAATGCATGACCAAAATCCCTTAACGTGAGTTTTCGTTC
CACTGAGCGTCAGACCCCGTAGAAAAGATCAAAGGATCTTCTTGAGATCCTTTTTTTCTGCGCGTAATCT
GCTGCTTGCAAACAAAAAAACCACCGCTACCAGCGGTGGTTTGTTTGCCGGATCAAGAGCTACCAACTCT
TTTTCCGAAGGTAACTGGCTTCAGCAGAGCGCAGATACCAAATACTGTCCTTCTAGTGTAGCCGTAGTTA
GGCCACCACTTCAAGAACTCTGTAGCACCGCCTACATACCTCGCTCTGCTAATCCTGTTACCAGTGGCTG
CTGCCAGTGGCGATAAGTCGTGTCTTACCGGGTTGGACTCAAGACGATAGTTACCGGATAAGGCGCAGCG
GTCGGGCTGAACGGGGGGTTCGTGCACACAGCCCAGCTTGGAGCGAACGACCTACACCGAACTGAGATAC
CTACAGCGTGAGCTATGAGAAAGCGCCACGCTTCCCGAAGGGAGAAAGGCGGACAGGTATCCGGTAAGCG
GCAGGGTCGGAACAGGAGAGCGCACGAGGGAGCTTCCAGGGGGAAACGCCTGGTATCTTTATAGTCCTGT
CGGGTTTCGCCACCTCTGACTTGAGCGTCGATTTTTGTGATGCTCGTCAGGGGGGCGGAGCCTATGGAAA
AACGCCAGCAACGCGGCCTTTTTACGGTTCCTGGCCTTTTGCTGGCCTTTTGCTCACATGTTCTTTCCTG
CGTTATCCCCTGATTCTGTGGATAACCGTATTACCGCCTTTGAGTGAGCTGATACCGCTCGCCGCAGCCG
AACGACCGAGCGCAGCGAGTCAGTGAGCGAGGAAGCGGAAGAGCGCCTGATGCGGTATTTTCTCCTTACG
CATCTGTGCGGTATTTCACACCGCATATGGTGCACTCTCAGTACAATCTGCTCTGATGCCGCATAGTTAA
GCCAGTATACACTCCGCTATCGCTACGTGACTGGGTCATGGCTGCGCCCCGACACCCGCCAACACCCGCT
GACGCGCCCTGACGGGCTTGTCTGCTCCCGGCATCCGCTTACAGACAAGCTGTGACCGTCTCCGGGAGCT
GCATGTGTCAGAGGTTTTCACCGTCATCACCGAAACGCGCGAGGCAGGGTGCCTTGATGTGGGCGCCTTA
TTTGCCGACTACCTTGGTGATCTCGCCTTTCACGTAGTGGACAAATTCTTCCAACTGATCTGCGCGCGAG
GCCAAGCGATCTTCTTCTTGTCCAAGATAAGCCTGTCTAGCTTCAAGTATGACGGGCTGATACTGGGCCG
GCAGGCGCTCCATTGCCCAGTCGGCAGCGACATCCTTCGGCGCGATTTTGCCGGTTACTGCGCTGTACCA
AATGCGGGACAACGTAAGCACTACATTTCGCTCATCGCCAGCCCAGTCGGGCGGCGAGTTCCATAGCGTT
AAGGTTTCATTTAGCGCCTCAAATAGATCCTGTTCAGGAACCGGATCAAAGAGTTCCTCCGCCGCTGGAC
CTACCAAGGCAACGCTATGTTCTCTTGCTTTTGTCAGCAAGATAGCCAGATCAATGTCGATCGTGGCTGG
CTCGAAGATACCTGCAAGAATGTCATTGCGCTGCCATTCTCCAAATTGCAGTTCGCGCTTAGCTGGATAA
CGCCACGGAATGATGTCGTCGTGCACAACAATGGTGACTTCTACAGCGCGGAGAATCTCGCTCTCTCCAG
GGGAAGCCGAAGTTTCCAAAAGGTCGTTGATCAAAGCTCGCCGCGTTGTTTCATCAAGCCTTACGGTCAC
CGTAACCAGCAAATCAATATCACTGTGTGGCTTCAGGCCGCCATCCACTGCGGAGCCGTACAAATGTACG
GCCAGCAACGTCGGTTCGAGATGGCGCTCGATGACGCCAACTACCTCTGATAGTTGAGTCGATACTTCGG
CGATCACCGCTTCCCTCATAATGTTTAACTTTGTTTTAGGGCGACTGCCCTGCTGCGTAACATCGTTGCT
GCTCCATAACATCAAACATCGACCCACGGCGTAACGCGCTTGCTGCTTGGATGCCCGAGGCATAGACTGT
ACCCCAAAAAAACAGTCATAACAAGCCATGAAAACCGCCACTGCGCCGTTACCACCGCTGCGTTCGGTCA
AGGTTCTGGACCAGTTGCGTGAGCGCATGGCGCCGGCGGTCGAGTGGCGACGGCGCGGCTTGTCCGCGCC
CTGGTAGATTGCCTGGCCGTAGGCCAGCCATTTTTGAGCGGCCAGCGGCCGCGATAGGCCGACGCGAAGC
GGCGGGGCGTAGGGAGCGCAGCGACCGAAGGGTAGGCGCTTTTTGCAGCTCTTCGGCTGTGCGCTGGCCA
GACAGTTATGCACAGGCCAGGCGGGTTTTAAGAGTTTTAATAAGTTTTAAAGAGTTTTAGGCGGAAAAAT
CGCCTTTTTTCTCTTTTATATCAGTCACTTACATGTGTGACCGGTTCCCAATGTACGGCTTTGGGTTCCC
AATGTACGGGTTCCGGTTCCCAATGTACGGCTTTGGGTTCCCAATGTACGTGCTATCCACAGGAAAGAGA
CCTTTTCGACCTTTTTCCCCTGCTAGGGCAATTTGCCCTAGCATCTGCTCCGTACATTAGGAACCGGCGG
ATGCTTCGCCCTCGATCAGGTTGCGGTAGCGCATGACTAGGATCGGGCCAGCCTGCCCCGCCTCCTCCTT
CAAATCGTACTCCGGCAGGTCATTTGACCCGATCAGCTTGCGCACGGTGAAACAGAACTTCTTGAACTCT
CCGGCGCTGCCACTGCGTTCGTAGATCGTCTTGAACAACCATCTGGCTTCTGCCTTGCCTGCGGCGCGGC
GTGCCAGGCGGTAGAGAAAACGGCCGATGCCGGGATCGATCAAAAAGTAATCGGGGTGAACCGTCAGCAC
GTCCGGGTTCTTGCCTTCTGTGATCTCGCGGTACATCCAATCAGCTAGCTCGATCTCGATGTACTCCGGC
CGCCCGGTTTCGCTCTTTACGATCTTGTAGCGGCTAATCAAGGCTTCACCCTCGGATACCGTCACCAGGC
GGCCGTTCTTGGCCTTCTTCGTACGCTGCATGGCAACGTGCGTGGTGTTTAACCGAATGCAGGTTTCTAC
CAGGTCGTCTTTCTGCTTTCCGCCATCGGCTCGCCGGCAGAACTTGAGTACGTCCGCAACGTGTGGACGG
AACACGCGGCCGGGCTTGTCTCCCTTCCCTTCCCGGTATCGGTTCATGGATTCGGTTAGATGGGAAACCG
CCATCAGTACCAGGTCGTAATCCCACACACTGGCCATGCCGGCCGGCCCTGCGGAAACCTCTACGTGCCC
GTCTGGAAGCTCGTAGCGGATCACCTCGCCAGCTCGTCGGTCACGCTTCGACAGACGGAAAACGGCCACG
TCCATGATGCTGCGACTATCGCGGGTGCCCACGTCATAGAGCATCGGAACGAAAAAATCTGGTTGCTCGT
CGCCCTTGGGCGGCTTCCTAATCGACGGCGCACCGGCTGCCGGCGGTTGCCGGGATTCTTTGCGGATTCG
ATCAGCGGCCGCTTGCCACGATTCACCGGGGCGTGCTTCTGCCTCGATGCGTTGCCGCTGGGCGGCCTGC
GCGGCCTTCAACTTCTCCACCAGGTCATCACCCAGCGCCGCGCCGATTTGTACCGGGCCGGATGGTTTGC
GACCGCTCACGCCGATTCCTCGGGCTTGGGGGTTCCAGTGCCATTGCAGGGCCGGCAGGCAACCCAGCCG
CTTACGCCTGGCCAACCGCCCGTTCCTCCACACATGGGGCATTCCACGGCGTCGGTGCCTGGTTGTTCTT
GATTTTCCATGCCGCCTCCTTTAGCCGCTAAAATTCATCTACTCATTTATTCATTTGCTCATTTACTCTG
GTAGCTGCGCGATGTATTCAGATAGCAGCTCGGTAATGGTCTTGCCTTGGCGTACCGCGTACATCTTCAG
CTTGGTGTGATCCTCCGCCGGCAACTGAAAGTTGACCCGCTTCATGGCTGGCGTGTCTGCCAGGCTGGCC
AACGTTGCAGCCTTGCTGCTGCGTGCGCTCGGACGGCCGGCACTTAGCGTGTTTGTGCTTTTGCTCATTT
TCTCTTTACCTCATTAACTCAAATGAGTTTTGATTTAATTTCAGCGGCCAGCGCCTGGACCTCGCGGGCA
GCGTCGCCCTCGGGTTCTGATTCAAGAACGGTTGTGCCGGCGGCGGCAGTGCCTGGGTAGCTCACGCGCT
GCGTGATACGGGACTCAAGAATGGGCAGCTCGTACCCGGCCAGCGCCTCGGCAACCTCACCGCCGATGCG
CGTGCCTTTGATCGCCCGCGACACGACAAAGGCCGCTTGTAGCCTTCCATCCGTGACCTCAATGCGCTGC
TTAACCAGCTCCACCAGGTCGGCGGTGGCCCATATGTCGTAAGGGCTTGGCTGCACCGGAATCAGCACGA
AGTCGGCTGCCTTGATCGCGGACACAGCCAAGTCCGCCGCCTGGGGCGCTCCGTCGATCACTACGAAGTC
GCGCCGGCCGATGGCCTTCACGTCGCGGTCAATCGTCGGGCGGTCGATGCCGACAACGGTTAGCGGTTGA
TCTTCCCGCACGGCCGCCCAATCGCGGGCACTGCCCTGGGGATCGGAATCGACTAACAGAACATCGGCCC
CGGCGAGTTGCAGGGCGCGGGCTAGATGGGTTGCGATGGTCGTCTTGCCTGACCCGCCTTTCTGGTTAAG
TACAGCGATAACCTTCATGCGTTCCCCTTGCGTATTTGTTTATTTACTCATCGCATCATATACGCAGCGA
CCGCATGACGCAAGCTGTTTTACTCAAATACACATCACCTTTTTAGACGGCGGCGCTCGGTTTCTTCAGC
GGCCAAGCTGGCCGGCCAGGCCGCCAGCTTGGCATCAGACAAACCGGCCAGGATTTCATGCAGCCGCACG
GTTGAGACGTGCGCGGGCGGCTCGAACACGTACCCGGCCGCGATCATCTCCGCCTCGATCTCTTCGGTAA
TGAAAAACGGTTCGTCCTGGCCGTCCTGGTGCGGTTTCATGCTTGTTCCTCTTGGCGTTCATTCTCGGCG
GCCGCCAGGGCGTCGGCCTCGGTCAATGCGTCCTCACGGAAGGCACCGCGCCGCCTGGCCTCGGTGGGCG
TCACTTCCTCGCTGCGCTCAAGTGCGCGGTACAGGGTCGAGCGATGCACGCCAAGCAGTGCAGCCGCCTC
TTTCACGGTGCGGCCTTCCTGGTCGATCAGCTCGCGGGCGTGCGCGATCTGTGCCGGGGTGAGGGTAGGG
CGGGGGCCAAACTTCACGCCTCGGGCCTTGGCGGCCTCGCGCCCGCTCCGGGTGCGGTCGATGATTAGGG
AACGCTCGAACTCGGCAATGCCGGCGAACACGGTCAACACCATGCGGCCGGCCGGCGTGGTGGTGTCGGC
CCACGGCTCTGCCAGGCTACGCAGGCCCGCGCCGGCCTCCTGGATGCGCTCGGCAATGTCCAGTAGGTCG
CGGGTGCTGCGGGCCAGGCGGTCTAGCCTGGTCACTGTCACAACGTCGCCAGGGCGTAGGTGGTCAAGCA
TCCTGGCCAGCTCCGGGCGGTCGCGCCTGGTGCCGGTGATCTTCTCGGAAAACAGCTTGGTGCAGCCGGC
CGCGTGCAGTTCGGCCCGTTGGTTGGTCAAGTCCTGGTCGTCGGTGCTGACGCGGGCATAGCCCAGCAGG
CCAGCGGCGGCGCTCTTGTTCATGGCGTAATGTCTCCGGTTCTAGTCGCAAGTATTCTACTTTATGCGAC
TAAAACACGCGACAAGAAAACGCCAGGAAAAGGGCAGGGCGGCAGCCTGTCGCGTAACTTAGGACTTGTG
CGACATGTCGTTTTCAGAAGACGGCTGCACTGAACGTCAGAAGCCGACTGCACTATAGCAGCGGAGGGGT
TGGATCAAAGTACTTTGATCCCGAGGGGAACCCTGTGGTTGGCATG
Features (pLannotate 1.2.2; 31 found; start..end, strand, type, name):
     83..107     -  misc_feature   RB T-DNA repeat: right border repeat from nopaline C58 T-DNA
    173..327     -  CDS            lacZα (fragment): LacZα fragment of β-galactosidase; lacZ fragment
    330..375     -  misc_feature   MCS (fragment): pUC18/19 multiple cloning site
   2526..2609    +  CDS            ZNF22 (fragment): ZNF22_HUMAN - Also known as KOX15, KROX26. Experimental evidence at protein level: Swiss-Prot protein existence level 1. Binds DNA through the consensus sequence 5'-CAATG-3'. May be involved in transcriptional regulation and may play a role in tooth formation (By similarity). From Homo sapiens (Human).
   2674..2697    +  CDS            CCR5TC (fragment): zinc-finger domain from the CCR5-224 (+) zinc-finger nuclease that recognizes the left half-site target sequence in the human CCR5 gene (Perez et al., 2008; Gross et al., 2013)
   2842..2865    +  CDS            CCR5TC (fragment): zinc-finger domain from the CCR5-224 (+) zinc-finger nuclease that recognizes the left half-site target sequence in the human CCR5 gene (Perez et al., 2008; Gross et al., 2013)
   3028..3049    +  CDS            3xFLAG (fragment): three tandem FLAG® epitope tags
   3141..3165    +  protein_bind   attB1: mutant version of attB; recombination site for the Gateway® BP reaction BP Clonase™
   3186..4070    +  CDS            TRB3: TRB3_ARATH - Also known as TBP2. Experimental evidence at protein level: Swiss-Prot protein existence level 1. Binds preferentially double-stranded telomeric repeats, but it can also bind to the single G-rich telomeric strand. From Arabidopsis thaliana (Mouse-ear cress).
   4090..4114    -  protein_bind   attB2: mutant version of attB; recombination site for the Gateway® BP reaction BP Clonase™
   4132..4167    -  misc_feature   MCS (fragment): pBluescript multiple cloning site
   4218..4905    +  terminator     OCS terminator: octopine synthase terminator
   4948..4970    -  protein_bind   lac operator (fragment): The lac repressor binds to the lac operator to inhibit transcription in E. coli. This inhibition can be relieved by adding lactose or isopropyl-β-D-thiogalactopyranoside (IPTG). lac repressor encoded by lacI
   4974..5004    -  promoter       lac promoter: promoter for the E. coli lac operon
   5019..5040    -  protein_bind   CAP binding site: CAP binding activates transcription in the presence of cAMP. E. coli catabolite activator protein
   5053..5141    -  CDS            lacI (fragment): lac repressor; lacI; The lac repressor binds to the lac operator to inhibit transcription in E. coli. This inhibition can be relieved by adding lactose or isopropyl-β-D-thiogalactopyranoside (IPTG).
   5231..5907    +  promoter       CaMV 35S promoter (enhanced): cauliflower mosaic virus 35S promoter with a duplicated enhancer region
   5952..6500    +  CDS            bar: PAT_STRHY - Experimental evidence at protein level: Swiss-Prot protein existence level 1. Inactivates phosphinothricin (PPT) by transfer of an acetyl group from acetyl CoA. Can also acetylate demethylphosphinothricin but not PTT or glutamate. This enzyme is an effector of phosphinothricin tripeptide (PTT or bialaphos) resistance. From Streptomyces hygroscopicus. Introduced by genetic manipulation and expressed in glufosinate-tolerant maize by Dekalb Genetics.
   6510..6684    +  polyA_signal   CaMV poly(A) signal: cauliflower mosaic virus polyadenylation signal
   6762..6786    -  misc_feature   LB T-DNA repeat: left border repeat from nopaline C58 T-DNA
   7211..8005    +  CDS            KanR: aminoglycoside phosphotransferase; aphA-3; confers resistance to kanamycin
   8092..8680    +  rep_origin     ori: high-copy-number ColE1/pMB1/pBR322/pUC origin of replication
   8866..9006    -  misc_feature   bom: basis of mobility region from pBR322
   9108..9147    -  CDS            rop (fragment): Rop protein, which maintains plasmids at low copy number; rop
   9168..9959    -  CDS            SmR: aminoglycoside adenylyltransferase (Murphy, 1985); aadA; confers resistance to spectinomycin and streptomycin
   9966..10022   -  CDS            GmR (fragment): gentamycin acetyltransferase; aacC1; confers resistance to gentamycin
  10108..10179   +  CDS            int (fragment): INT2_ECOLX - Protein inferred from homology: Swiss-Prot protein existence level 3. Putative integrase believed to be involved in the insertion of antibiotic resistance genes into plasmids and transposons. From Escherichia coli.
  10367..10561   -  rep_origin     pVS1 oriV: origin of replication for the Pseudomonas plasmid pVS1 (Heeb et al., 2000)
  10627..11700   -  CDS            pVS1 RepA: replication protein from the Pseudomonas plasmid pVS1 (Heeb et al., 2000)
  12129..12758   -  CDS            pVS1 StaA: stability protein from the Pseudomonas plasmid pVS1 (Heeb et al., 2000)
  13318..13719   -  CDS            Y4CG_SINFN (fragment): Protein inferred from homology: Swiss-Prot protein existence level 3. From Sinorhizobium fredii (strain NBRC 101917 / NGR234).
