[The description below was written by a language model from this plasmid's Addgene catalogue record and pLannotate feature annotations shown in this document.]
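Description:
pMDC123-TRB3-ZF is a plant expression binary vector built on the pMDC123 backbone, designed to express the Arabidopsis thaliana telomere repeat binding factor TRB3 fused to the artificial zinc finger ZF108, which directs the protein to the FWA gene. The backbone carries a ColE1/pMB1-type origin with the pBR322 bom region for propagation in E. coli, together with the pVS1 oriV, RepA and StaA functions that support replication and stable maintenance in Agrobacterium. The catalogue lists spectinomycin as the bacterial selection, consistent with the annotated aadA (SmR) gene; a kanamycin resistance gene (aphA-3) is also annotated on the backbone.

The payload lies between the nopaline-type right and left T-DNA border repeats, the segment transferred into the plant genome. On the forward strand, the annotation shows short matches to zinc-finger domains, which most likely correspond to the ZF108 array, followed by a partial 3xFLAG epitope match. Next comes the TRB3 coding sequence flanked by attB1 and attB2 sites, indicating that it was introduced by Gateway recombination, and then an octopine synthase terminator. This order suggests the zinc finger and tag sit N-terminal to TRB3, although the reading frame is not confirmed by the table. No promoter is annotated in the roughly 2 kb upstream of the zinc-finger region, and the record does not state which promoter drives the fusion. A second cassette within the T-DNA places the bar phosphinothricin acetyltransferase gene under an enhanced CaMV 35S promoter with a CaMV poly(A) signal, giving Basta (glufosinate) selection of transformed plants. The construct serves to tether TRB3 to FWA in Arabidopsis so that its local effects on chromatin and expression can be tested, in work linking TRB proteins to H3K4me3 demethylation through JMJ14 recruitment.
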