Addgene plasmid #200927: pMDC123-TRB3-ZF
Purpose: Express TRB3-ZF108 in Arabidopsis target FWA gene
Depositing lab: Steven Jacobsen. Depositing organization: University of California, Los Angeles (UCLA). Publication: Arabidopsis TRB proteins function in H3K4me3 demethylation by recruiting JMJ14. Wang M, Zhong Z, Gallego-Bartolome J, Feng S, Shih YH, Liu M, Zhou J, Richey JC, Ng C, Jami-Alahmadi Y, Wohlschlegel J, Wu K, Jacobsen SE. Nat Commun. 2023 Mar 28;14(1):1736. doi: 10.1038/s41467-023-37263-9. PubMed 36977663.
Backbone
  Vector backbone: pMDC123
  Vector type: Plant Expression
  Selectable markers: Basta
Growth in bacteria
  Bacterial resistance: Spectinomycin, 50 μg/mL
  Growth temperature: 37°C
  Growth strain: DH5alpha
  Copy number: Unknown
Gene/Insert
  Gene/Insert name: TRB3
  Species: A. thaliana (mustard weed)
  Entrez Gene: TRB3 (a.k.a. ATTRB3, TBP2, TELOMERE REPEAT BINDING FACTOR 3, TELOMERE-BINDING PROTEIN 2, TRB3)
Terms and licenses: Academic/Nonprofit Terms; Industry Terms: Not Available to Industry
How to cite: pMDC123-TRB3-ZF was a gift from Steven Jacobsen (Addgene plasmid # 200927 ; http://n2t.net/addgene:200927 ; RRID:Addgene_200927)
